Addgene plasmid #219520: pAGM19465
Purpose: Transient expression of At 79B1
Depositing lab: Sylvestre Marillonnet. Depositing organization: Leibniz Institute of Plant Biochemistry (IPB). Publication: A transient expression tool box for anthocyanin biosynthesis in Nicotiana benthamiana. Grutzner R, Konig K, Horn C, Engler C, Laub A, Vogt T, Marillonnet S. Plant Biotechnol J. 2023 Dec 20. doi: 10.1111/pbi.14261. PubMed 38124296.
Backbone
  Vector backbone: pICH75055
  Vector type: Plant Expression
Growth in bacteria
  Bacterial resistance: Ampicillin, 100 μg/mL
  Growth temperature: 37°C
  Growth strain: DH5alpha
  Copy number: High Copy
Gene/Insert
  Gene/Insert name: At UGT79B1
  Species: A. thaliana (mustard weed)
  Cloning method: Restriction Enzyme; 5′ cloning site Unknown (unknown if destroyed); 3′ cloning site Unknown (unknown if destroyed)
Terms and licenses: Academic/Nonprofit Terms; Industry Terms
How to cite: pAGM19465 was a gift from Sylvestre Marillonnet (Addgene plasmid # 219520 ; http://n2t.net/addgene:219520 ; RRID:Addgene_219520)
