[The description below was written by a language model from this plasmid's Addgene catalogue record and pLannotate feature annotations shown in this document.]
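Description:
pAGM19465 is a plant expression binary vector built on the pICH75055 backbone for transient expression of the Arabidopsis thaliana glycosyltransferase UGT79B1. The backbone carries two replication systems: a high-copy ColE1/pUC-type origin for propagation in E. coli, and the broad-host-range IncP oriV together with the trfA replication initiator gene, an arrangement that normally allows maintenance in Agrobacterium. Bacterial selection is by ampicillin/carbenicillin through the β-lactamase gene and its native promoter. A short TetR fragment is also annotated, which appears to be a remnant of the backbone's ancestry rather than a functional gene.

Nopaline-type left and right T-DNA border repeats define the region transferred to plant cells. Reading from the left border, the annotation shows a CaMV-derived stretch matching part of the viral inclusion body protein coding region, which lies upstream of the 35S promoter in the viral genome. This is followed by the strong constitutive CaMV 35S promoter, the TMV Ω translational enhancer, the UGT79B1 coding sequence (annotated as A3G2XYLT) and the NOS terminator. The encoded enzyme acts late in anthocyanin biosynthesis, using UDP-xylose to convert cyanidin 3-O-glucoside to cyanidin 3-O-xylosyl(1→2)glucoside.

Downstream, still before the right border, a second TMV Ω leader precedes the bar gene, which encodes phosphinothricin acetyltransferase and confers glufosinate resistance. No promoter or terminator was annotated for this cassette. The plasmid belongs to a toolbox of constructs for reconstituting anthocyanin biosynthesis by transient expression in Nicotiana benthamiana, where it would supply the anthocyanin xylosylation step, presumably alongside other pathway enzymes.
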