Features (pLannotate 1.2.2; 16 found; start..end, strand, type, name):
    245..298     +  misc_feature   TMV Ω: translational enhancer from the tobacco mosaic virus 5'-leader sequence (Gallie et al., 1988)
    307..855     +  CDS            bar: PAT_STRHY - Experimental evidence at protein level: Swiss-Prot protein existence level 1. Inactivates phosphinothricin (PPT) by transfer of an acetyl group from acetyl CoA. Can also acetylate demethylphosphinothricin but not PTT or glutamate. This enzyme is an effector of phosphinothricin tripeptide (PTT or bialaphos) resistance. From Streptomyces hygroscopicus. Introduced by genetic manipulation and expressed in glufosinate-tolerant maize by Dekalb Genetics.
   1237..1261    +  misc_feature   RB T-DNA repeat: right border repeat from nopaline C58 T-DNA
   1373..1393    -  CDS            TetR (fragment): tetracycline resistance regulatory protein; tetR
   1420..2565    -  CDS            trfA: TRFA_ECOLX - Experimental evidence at protein level: Swiss-Prot protein existence level 1. Also involved in plasmid copy number control, promoting intermolecular coupling of protein bound iterons at oriV, which inhibits replication initiation. From Escherichia coli.
   2901..3489    -  rep_origin     ori: high-copy-number ColE1/pMB1/pBR322/pUC origin of replication
   3660..4520    -  CDS            AmpR: β-lactamase; bla; confers resistance to ampicillin, carbenicillin, and related antibiotics
   4521..4625    -  promoter       AmpR promoter: bla
   4712..5343    -  rep_origin     oriV: incP origin of replication
   5435..5459    +  misc_feature   LB T-DNA repeat: left border repeat from nopaline C58 T-DNA
   5567..6373    +  CDS            IBMP_CAMVB (fragment): Experimental evidence at protein level: Swiss-Prot protein existence level 1. Enhances the ribosomal termination-reinitiation event leading to the translation of major open reading frames on the polycistronic viral RNAs. From Cauliflower mosaic virus (strain Bari 1) (CaMV).
   6557..6902    +  promoter       CaMV 35S promoter: strong constitutive promoter from cauliflower mosaic virus
   6854..6900    +  promoter       minimal CaMV 35S promoter: minimal 35S promoter from cauliflower mosaic virus
   6931..6984    +  misc_feature   TMV Ω: translational enhancer from the tobacco mosaic virus 5'-leader sequence (Gallie et al., 1988)
   6993..8396    +  CDS            A3G2XYLT: AXYLT_ARATH - Also known as UF3GT, UFGT, UGT79B1. Experimental evidence at protein level: Swiss-Prot protein existence level 1. Contributes to the last few anthocyanin biosynthetic steps. Converts cyanidin 3-O-glucoside to cyanidin 3-O-xylosyl(1->2)glucoside. Can use 3-O-glucosylated anthocyanidins/flavonols and uridine diphosphate (UDP)-xylose as substrates. From Arabidopsis thaliana (Mouse-ear cress).
   8423..8675    +  terminator     NOS terminator: nopaline synthase terminator and poly(A) signal
>Addgene plasmid #219520 | pAGM19465 | addgene full sequence | sequence record 433835 | Addgene NGS Result
CGCTACTATTGTCTTCCACTGGGTGTCAAAGGAGTGTCAGTTAATTAAAGAGTGTCGGGGCCGACACTCT
TAATGGAAGTAAAAGTGTGGGTTTTGCTGCACCGACACTCTTAATTTAAGAGTGTCGGGGTCCCGATGAA
ACCGACGCTTTTAATTTAAGAGTGTGGGTTTTTCCACACCGACACTCTTATGAATGTTACCCTAAATTCC
CCAATCCTATACTGTATAAGAGCTCATTTTTACAACAATTACCAACAACAACAAACAACAAACAACATTA
CAATTACATTTACAATTATCGATACAATGTCTCCTGAAAGAAGGCCTGCTGATATTAGAAGGGCTACTGA
GGCTGATATGCCTGCTGTGTGCACTATTGTGAATCATTACATTGAGACTTCTACTGTGAATTTCAGGACT
GAGCCTCAAGAACCACAAGAGTGGACTGATGATCTTGTGAGGCTTAGAGAGAGGTATCCTTGGCTTGTTG
CTGAAGTGGATGGTGAAGTGGCTGGTATTGCTTATGCTGGTCCTTGGAAGGCTAGGAATGCTTACGATTG
GACTGCTGAGTCTACTGTTTACGTGTCTCCTAGGCATCAAAGAACTGGTCTTGGATCTACTCTTTACACT
CATCTTTTGAAGTCTTTGGAGGCTCAGGGTTTCAAGTCTGTGGTTGCTGTGATTGGACTTCCTAATGATC
CTTCTGTGAGGATGCATGAGGCTCTTGGTTATGCTCCTAGGGGAATGCTTAGAGCTGCTGGTTTCAAACA
TGGAAATTGGCATGATGTGGGATTCTGGCAGCTTGATTTCTCTCTTCCTGTTCCTCCTAGACCTGTTCTT
CCTGTGACTGAGATTTGAGCTTACTCCACCTAAATACTATGCCGGTTCAAATAAGAAAGTAATGATTATG
TACCCAAATAATACATTTATAAGATGTATGTGTGTGATGGACATGTTTCTGTATCGTACCAAAACTAAAT
AGGTGGCTTTTATCCCAAAAAAGTGCTTTCGTTTGATGACCTTATGATTTCTAAAGAGTGTTGTTGTTGC
TGCTTATGTTTAATAAAAGTGATGTATATTATCAGTTGATTTCCCCACGTGGAAGGGGTGATTATATTGC
ACAAAATTAAGTTAAAAGTAACATTGTGGTGTAATAAAAACCCTAGTGAATTTATAACCTATAAGTAAGT
GGTGCAGTAGTGAATTTATCACGAAGTGGTTTAAACTATCAGTGTTTGACAGGATATATTGGCGGGTAAA
CCTAAGAGAAAAGAGCGTTTATTAGAATAATCGGATATTTAAAAGGGCGTGAAAAGGTTTATCCGTTCGT
CCATTTGTATGTGCATGCCAACCACAGGGTTCCCCAGATCAGGCGCTGGCTGCTGAACCCCCAGCCGGAA
CTGACCCCACAAGGCCCTAGCGTTTGCAATGCACCAGGTCATCATTGACCCAGGCGTGTTCCACCAGGCC
GCTGCCTCGCAACTCTTCGCAGGCTTCGCCGACCTGCTCGCGCCACTTCTTCACGCGGGTGGAATCCGAT
CCGCACATGAGGCGGAAGGTTTCCAGCTTGAGCGGGTACGGCTCCCGGTGCGAGCTGAAATAGTCGAACA
TCCGTCGGGCCGTCGGCGACAGCTTGCGGTACTTCTCCCATATGAATTTCGTGTAGTGGTCGCCAGCAAA
CAGCACGACGATTTCCTCGTCGATCAGGACCTGGCAACGGGACGTTTTCTTGCCACGGTCCAGGACGCGG
AAGCGGTGCAGCAGCGACACCGATTCCAGGTGCCCAACGCGGTCGGACGTGAAGCCCATCGCCGTCGCCT
GTAGGCGCGACAGGCATTCCTCGGCCTTCGTGTAATACCGGCCATTGATCGACCAGCCCAGGTCCTGGCA
AAGCTCGTAGAACGTGAAGGTGATCGGCTCGCCGATAGGGGTGCGCTTCGCGTACTCCAACACCTGCTGC
CACACCAGTTCGTCATCGTCGGCCCGCAGCTCGACGCCGGTGTAGGTGATCTTCACGTCCTTGTTGACGT
GGAAAATGACCTTGTTTTGCAGCGCCTCGCGCGGGATTTTCTTGTTGCGCGTGGTGAACAGGGCAGAGCG
GGCCGTGTCGTTTGGCATCGCTCGCATCGTGTCCGGCCACGGCGCAATATCGAACAAGGAAAGCTGCATT
TCCTTGATCTGCTGCTTCGTGTGTTTCAGCAACGCGGCCTGCTTGGCCTCGCTGACCTGTTTTGCCAGGT
CCTCGCCGGCGGTTTTTCGCTTCTTGGTCGTCATAGTTCCTCGCGTGTCGATGGTCATCGACTTCGCCAA
ACCTGCCGCCTCCTGTTCAAGACGACGCGAACGCTCCACGGCGGCCGATGGCGCGGGCAGGGCAGGGGGA
GCCAGTTGCACGCTGTCGCGCTCGATCTTGGCCGTAGCTTGCTGGACCATCGAGCCGACGGACTGGAAGG
TTTCGCGGGGCGCACGCATGACGGTGCGGCTTGCGATGGTTTCGGCATCCTCGGCGGAAAACCCCGCGTC
GATCAGTTCTTGCCTGTATGCCTTCCGGTCAAACGTCCGATTCATTCACCCTCCTTGCGGGATTGCCCCG
ACTCACGCCGGGGCAATGTGCCCTTATTCCTGATTTGACCCGCCTGGTGCCTTGGTGTCCAGATAATCCA
CCTTATCGGCAATGAAGTCGGTCCCGTAGACCGTCTGGCCGTCCTTCTCGTACTTGGTATTCCGAATCTT
GCCCTGCACGAATACCAGCGACCCCTTGCCCAAATACTTGCCGTGGGCCTCGGCCTGAGAGCCAAAACAC
TTGATGCGGAAGAAGTCGGTGCGCTCCTGCTTGTCGCCGGCATCGTTGCGCCACATCTAGGATCTGCCAG
GAACCGTAAAAAGGCCGCGTTGCTGGCGTTTTTCCATAGGCTCCGCCCCCCTGACGAGCATCACAAAAAT
CGACGCTCAAGTCAGAGGTGGCGAAACCCGACAGGACTATAAAGATACCAGGCGTTTCCCCCTGGAAGCT
CCCTCGTGCGCTCTCCTGTTCCGACCCTGCCGCTTACCGGATACCTGTCCGCCTTTCTCCCTTCGGGAAG
CGTGGCGCTTTCTCATAGCTCACGCTGTAGGTATCTCAGTTCGGTGTAGGTCGTTCGCTCCAAGCTGGGC
TGTGTGCACGAACCCCCCGTTCAGCCCGACCGCTGCGCCTTATCCGGTAACTATCGTCTTGAGTCCAACC
CGGTAAGACACGACTTATCGCCACTGGCAGCAGCCACTGGTAACAGGATTAGCAGAGCGAGGTATGTAGG
CGGTGCTACAGAGTTCTTGAAGTGGTGGCCTAACTACGGCTACACTAGAAGAACAGTATTTGGTATCTGC
GCTCTGCTGAAGCCAGTTACCTTCGGAAAAAGAGTTGGTAGCTCTTGATCCGGCAAACAAACCACCGCTG
GTAGCGGTGGTTTTTTTGTTTGCAAGCAGCAGATTACGCGCAGAAAAAAAGGATCTCAAGAAGATCCTTT
GATCTTTTCTACGGGGTCTGACGCTCAGTGGAACGAAAACTCACGTTAAGGGATTTTGGTCATGAGATTA
TCAAAAAGGATCTTCACCTAGATCCTTTTAAATTAAAAATGAAGTTTTAAATCAATCTAAAGTATATATG
AGTAAACTTGGTCTGACAGTTACCAATGCTTAATCAGTGAGGCACCTATCTCAGCGATCTGTCTATTTCG
TTCATCCATAGTTGCCTGACTCCCCGTCGTGTAGATAACTACGATACGGGAGGGCTTACCATCTGGCCCC
AGTGCTGCAATGATACCGCGAGAACCACGCTCACCGGCTCCAGATTTATCAGCAATAAACCAGCCAGCCG
GAAGGGCCGAGCGCAGAAGTGGTCCTGCAACTTTATCCGCCTCCATCCAGTCTATTAATTGTTGCCGGGA
AGCTAGAGTAAGTAGTTCGCCAGTTAATAGTTTGCGCAACGTTGTTGCCATTGCTACAGGCATCGTGGTG
TCACGCTCGTCGTTTGGTATGGCTTCATTCAGCTCCGGTTCCCAACGATCAAGGCGAGTTACATGATCCC
CCATGTTGTGCAAAAAAGCGGTTAGCTCCTTCGGTCCTCCGATCGTTGTCAGAAGTAAGTTGGCCGCAGT
GTTATCACTCATGGTTATGGCAGCACTGCATAATTCTCTTACTGTCATGCCATCCGTAAGATGCTTTTCT
GTGACTGGTGAGTACTCAACCAAGTCATTCTGAGAATAGTGTATGCGGCGACCGAGTTGCTCTTGCCCGG
CGTCAATACGGGATAATACCGCGCCACATAGCAGAACTTTAAAAGTGCTCATCATTGGAAAACGTTCTTC
GGGGCGAAAACTCTCAAGGATCTTACCGCTGTTGAGATCCAGTTCGATGTAACCCACTCGTGCACCCAAC
TGATCTTCAGCATCTTTTACTTTCACCAGCGTTTCTGGGTGAGCAAAAACAGGAAGGCAAAATGCCGCAA
AAAAGGGAATAAGGGCGACACGGAAATGTTGAATACTCATACTCTTCCTTTTTCAATATTATTGAAGCAT
TTATCAAGGTTATTGTCTCATGAGCGGATACATATTTGAATGTATTTAGAAAAATAAACAAATAGGGGTT
CCGCGCACGAATTGGCCAGCGCTGCCATTTTTGGGGTGAGGCCGTTCGCGGCCGAGGGGCGCAGCCCCTG
GGGGGATGGGAGGCCCGCGTTAGCGGGCCGGGAGGGTTCGAGAAGGGGGGGCACCCCCCTTCGGCGTGCG
CGGTCACGCGCACAGGGCGCAGCCCTGGTTAAAAACAAGGTTTATAAATATTGGTTTAAAAGCAGGTTAA
AAGACAGGTTAGCGGTGGCCGAAAAACGGGCGGAAACCCTTGCAAATGCTGGATTTTCTGCCTGTGGACA
GCCCCTCAAATGTCAATAGGTGCGCCCCTCATCTGTCAGCACTCTGCCCCTCAAGTGTCAAGGATCGCGC
CCCTCATCTGTCAGTAGTCGCGCCCCTCAAGTGTCAATACCGCAGGGCACTTATCCCCAGGCTTGTCCAC
ATCATCTGTGGGAAACTCGCGTAAAATCAGGCGTTTTCGCCGATTTGCGAGGCTGGCCAGCTCCACGTCG
CCGGCCGAAATCGAGCCTGCCCCTCATCTGTCAACGCCGCGCCGGGTGAGTCGGCCCCTCAAGTGTCAAC
GTCCGCCCCTCATCTGTCAGTGAGGGCCAAGTTTTCCGCGAGGTATCCACAACGCCGGCGGCCGCGGTGT
CTCGCACACGGCTTCGACGGCGTTTCTGGCGCGTTTGCAGGGCCATAGACGGCCGCCAGCCCAGCGGCGA
GGGCAACCAGCCCGGTGAGCGTCGCAAAGGAGATCCTGATCTGACTGATGGGCTGCCTGTATCGAGTGGT
GATTTTGTGCCGAGCTGCCGGTCGGGGAGCTGTTGGCTGGCTGGTGGCAGGATATATTGTGGTGTAAACA
AATTGACGCTTAGACAACTTAATAACACATTGCGGACGTTTTTAATGTACTGGGGTGGATGCAGTGGGCC
CCACTCTGTGAAGACAAGCAAGAATTCAAGCTTGGAGGAATTCCAATCCCACAAAAATCTGAGCTTAACA
GCACAGTTGCTCCTCTCAGAGCAGAATCGGGTATTCAACACCCTCATATCAACTACTACGTTGTGTATAA
CGGTCCACATGCCGGTATATACGATGACTGGGGTTGTACAAAGGCGGCAACAAACGGCGTTCCCGGAGTT
GCACACAAGAAATTTGCCACTATTACAGAGGCAAGAGCAGCAGCTGACGCGTACACAACAAGTCAGCAAA
CAGACAGGTTGAACTTCATCCCCAAAGGAGAAGCTCAACTCAAGCCCAAGAGCTTTGCTAAGGCCCTAAC
AAGCCCACCAAAGCAAAAAGCCCACTGGCTCACGCTAGGAACCAAAAGGCCCAGCAGTGATCCAGCCCCA
AAAGAGATCTCCTTTGCCCCGGAGATTACAATGGACGATTTCCTCTATCTTTACGATCTAGGAAGGAAGT
TCGAAGGTGAAGGTGACGACACTATGTTCACCACTGATAATGAGAAGGTTAGCCTCTTCAATTTCAGAAA
GAATGCTGACCCACAGATGGTTAGAGAGGCCTACGCAGCAAGTCTCATCAAGACGATCTACCCGAGTAAC
AATCTCCAGGAGATCAAATACCTTCCCAAGAAGGTTAAAGATGCAGTCAAAAGATTCAGGACTAATTGCA
TCAAGAACACAGAGAAAGACATATTTCTCAAGATCAGAAGTACTATTCCAGTATGGACGATTCAAGGCTT
GCTTCATAAACCAAGGCAAGTAATAGAGATTGGAGTCTCTAAAAAGGTAGTTCCTACTGAATCTAAGGCC
ATGCATGGAGTCTAAGATTCAAATCGAGGATCTAACAGAACTCGCCGTCAAGACTGGCGAACAGTTCATA
CAGAGTCTTTTACGACTCAATGACAAGAAGAAAATCTTCGTCAACATGGTGGAGCACGACACTCTGGTCT
ACTCCAAAAATGTCAAAGATACAGTCTCAGAAGATCAAAGGGCTATTGAGACTTTTCAACAAAGGATAAT
TTCGGGAAACCTCCTCGGATTCCATTGCCCAGCTATCTGTCACTTCATCGAAAGGACAGTAGAAAAGGAA
GGTGGCTCCTACAAATGCCATCATTGCGATAAAGGAAAGGCTATCATTCAAGATCTCTCTGCCGACAGTG
GTCCCAAAGATGGACCCCCACCCACGAGGAGCATCGTGGAAAAAGAAGAGGTTCCAACCACGTCTACAAA
GCAAGTGGATTGATGTGACATCTCCACTGACGTAAGGGATGACGCACAATCCCACTATCCTTCGCAAGAC
CCTTCCTCTATATAAGGAAGTTCATTTCATTTGGAGAGGACACGCTCGAGTATAAGAGCTCATTTTTACA
ACAATTACCAACAACAACAAACAACAAACAACATTACAATTACATTTACAATTATCGATACAATGGGTGT
TTTTGGATCGAATGAATCGTCAAGCATGAGTATTGTGATGTATCCGTGGTTAGCCTTTGGTCACATGACT
CCTTTTCTTCACCTATCCAACAAGCTCGCAGAGAAAGGTCACAAGATTGTTTTCTTGCTTCCCAAGAAAG
CACTAAACCAGCTTGAACCTCTTAATCTCTACCCAAATCTCATCACTTTCCACACCATCTCTATCCCTCA
GGTCAAAGGGCTCCCTCCGGGTGCGGAGACAAACTCCGACGTCCCTTTCTTCTTGACACATTTGCTTGCA
GTTGCAATGGACCAAACCCGGCCAGAGGTCGAAACCATTTTCCGTACAATCAAACCGGACTTGGTTTTCT
ATGATTCTGCCCATTGGATACCGGAAATTGCTAAACCGATCGGTGCTAAAACCGTTTGCTTCAACATCGT
TAGCGCTGCGTCAATCGCACTGTCTCTTGTCCCTTCTGCGGAGAGAGAGGTCATTGATGGCAAGGAAATG
TCAGGGGAGGAGTTAGCTAAGACGCCTCTAGGTTACCCATCTTCGAAAGTAGTCTTACGTCCGCACGAAG
CAAAATCCCTGAGTTTCGTGTGGAGGAAGCACGAGGCGATTGGCTCTTTCTTTGATGGGAAAGTTACCGC
GATGAGAAACTGCGACGCAATCGCTATAAGGACTTGCCGTGAGACAGAAGGCAAATTCTGCGATTACATA
AGTAGGCAGTACAGTAAACCGGTTTACCTAACAGGACCGGTTCTCCCTGGATCCCAACCTAATCAGCCCT
CCTTAGATCCTCAATGGGCGGAGTGGCTAGCCAAATTCAACCACGGTTCGGTTGTGTTCTGCGCTTTCGG
TAGCCAACCCGTTGTAAACAAGATAGATCAGTTTCAAGAACTCTGTTTAGGTCTAGAATCAACTGGTTTT
CCGTTTCTGGTTGCCATTAAGCCTCCTTCGGGTGTATCAACCGTCGAGGAAGCCTTACCGGAAGGATTCA
AAGAGAGGGTTCAAGGACGTGGCGTTGTGTTTGGAGGTTGGATTCAGCAACCGTTGGTGTTGAACCATCC
TTCAGTGGGTTGTTTTGTTAGCCATTGCGGGTTTGGGTCGATGTGGGAGTCGTTGATGAGTGATTGTCAG
ATCGTTTTGGTTCCGCAGCACGGAGAACAGATTTTGAACGCAAGGCTGATGACGGAGGAGATGGAGGTGG
CGGTTGAAGTGGAGAGGGAAAAGAAAGGGTGGTTCTCGCGGCAAAGCTTGGAGAATGCTGTGAAGAGTGT
GATGGAGGAAGGTAGTGAGATCGGTGAGAAAGTGAGGAAGAATCATGACAAGTGGAGATGTGTTTTGACT
GACTCTGGTTTTTCAGATGGTTATATTGATAAGTTTGAACAAAATTTAATTGAACTTGTGAAGTCATGAG
CTTGATCCTCTAGAGTCAAGCAGATCGTTCAAACATTTGGCAATAAAGTTTCTTAAGATTGAATCCTGTT
GCCGGTCTTGCGATGATTATCATATAATTTCTGTTGAATTACGTTAAGCATGTAATAATTAACATGTAAT
GCATGACGTTATTTATGAGATGGGTTTTTATGATTAGAGTCCCGCAATTATACATTTAATACGCGATAGA
AAACAAAATATAGCGCGCAAACTAGGATAAATTATCGCGCGCGGTGTCATCTATGTTACTAGATCGA
